>Addgene plasmid #85246 | pH6Z-607 | addgene full sequence | sequence record 172641 | Addgene NGS Result
CAGTTGGCCAAAGGAGGGCCGGACATGGTTTCAATATTTCAATCCATTGGTCGTGTGAGGCGAGTTATCG
ATACCGTCGACCTCGAGGGGGGGCCCGGTACCAGCTTTTGTTCCCTTTAGTGAGGGTTAATTTCGAGCTT
GGCGTAATCATGGTCATAGCTGTTTCCTGTGTGAAATTGTTATCCGCTCACAATTCCACACAACATACGA
GCCGGAAGCATAAAGTGTAAAGCCTGGGGTGCCTAATGAGTGAGCTAACTCACATTAATTGCGTTGCGCT
CACTGCCCGCTTTCCAGTCGGGAAACCTGTCGTGCCAGCTGCATTAATGAATCGGCCAACGCGCGGGGAG
AGGCGGTTTGCGTATTGGGCGCTCTTCCGCTTCCTCGCTCACTGACTCGCTGCGCTCGGTCGTTCGGCTG
CGGCGAGCGGTATCAGCTCACTCAAAGGCGGTAATACGGTTATCCACAGAATCAGGGGATAACGCAGGAA
AGAACATGTGAGCAAAAGGCCAGCAAAAGGCCAGGAACCGTAAAAAGGCCGCGTTGCTGGCGTTTTTCCA
TAGGCTCCGCCCCCCTGACGAGCATCACAAAAATCGACGCTCAAGTCAGAGGTGGCGAAACCCGACAGGA
CTATAAAGATACCAGGCGTTTCCCCCTGGAAGCTCCCTCGTGCGCTCTCCTGTTCCGACCCTGCCGCTTA
CCGGATACCTGTCCGCCTTTCTCCCTTCGGGAAGCGTGGCGCTTTCTCATAGCTCACGCTGTAGGTATCT
CAGTTCGGTGTAGGTCGTTCGCTCCAAGCTGGGCTGTGTGCACGAACCCCCCGTTCAGCCCGACCGCTGC
GCCTTATCCGGTAACTATCGTCTTGAGTCCAACCCGGTAAGACACGACTTATCGCCACTGGCAGCAGCCA
CTGGTAACAGGATTAGCAGAGCGAGGTATGTAGGCGGTGCTACAGAGTTCTTGAAGTGGTGGCCTAACTA
CGGCTACACTAGAAGAACAGTATTTGGTATCTGCGCTCTGCTGAAGCCAGTTACCTTCGGAAAAAGAGTT
GGTAGCTCTTGATCCGGCAAACAAACCACCGCTGGTAGCGGTGGTTTTTTTGTTTGCAAGCAGCAGATTA
CGCGCAGAAAAAAAGGATCTCAAGAAGATCCTTTGATCTTTTCTACGGGGTCTGACGCTCAGTGGAACGA
AAACTCACGTTAAGGGATTTTGGTCATGAGATTATCAAAAAGGATCTTCACCTAGATCCTTTTAAATTAA
AAATGAAGTTTTAAATCAATCTAAAGTATATATGAGTAAACTTGGTCTGACAGTTACCAATGCTTAATCA
GTGAGGCACCTATCTCAGCGATCTGTCTATTTCGTTCATCCATAGTTGCCTGACTCCCCGTCGTGTAGAT
AACTACGATACGGGAGGGCTTACCATCTGGCCCCAGTGCTGCAATGATACCGCGAGACCCACGCTCACCG
GCTCCAGATTTATCAGCAATAAACCAGCCAGCCGGAAGGGCCGAGCGCAGAAGTGGTCCTGCAACTTTAT
CCGCCTCCATCCAGTCTATTAATTGTTGCCGGGAAGCTAGAGTAAGTAGTTCGCCAGTTAATAGTTTGCG
CAACGTTGTTGCCATTGCTACAGGCATCGTGGTGTCACGCTCGTCGTTTGGTATGGCTTCATTCAGCTCC
GGTTCCCAACGATCAAGGCGAGTTACATGATCCCCCATGTTGTGCAAAAAAGCGGTTAGCTCCTTCGGTC
CTCCGATCGTTGTCAGAAGTAAGTTGGCCGCAGTGTTATCACTCATGGTTATGGCAGCACTGCATAATTC
TCTTACTGTCATGCCATCCGTAAGATGCTTTTCTGTGACTGGTGAGTACTCAACCAAGTCATTCTGAGAA
TAGTGTATGCGGCGACCGAGTTGCTCTTGCCCGGCGTCAATACGGGATAATACCGCGCCACATAGCAGAA
CTTTAAAAGTGCTCATCATTGGAAAACGTTCTTCGGGGCGAAAACTCTCAAGGATCTTACCGCTGTTGAG
ATCCAGTTCGATGTAACCCACTCGTGCACCCAACTGATCTTCAGCATCTTTTACTTTCACCAGCGTTTCT
GGGTGAGCAAAAACAGGAAGGCAAAATGCCGCAAAAAAGGGAATAAGGGCGACACGGAAATGTTGAATAC
TCATACTCTTCCTTTTTCAATATTATTGAAGCATTTATCAGGGTTATTGTCTCATGAGCGGATACATATT
TGAATGTATTTAGAAAAATAAACAAATAGGGGTTCCGCGCACATTTCCCCGAAAAGTGCCACCTG
[124 nt withheld, positions 2306-2429]
C
[91 nt withheld, positions 2431-2521]
A
[49 nt withheld, positions 2523-2571]
CCTTTGACGTTGGAGTCCACGTTCTTT
[37 nt withheld, positions 2599-2635]
ACCCTATCTCGGTCTATTCTTTTGATTTATAAGGGATTTTGCCGATTTCGGCCTATTGGTTAAAAAATGA
GCTGATTTAACAAAAATTTAACGCGAATTTTAACAAAATATTAACGCTTACAATTTCCATTCGCCATTCA
GGCTGCGCAACTGTTGGGAAGGGCGATCGGTGCGGGCCTCTTCGCTATTACGCCAGCTGGCGAAAGGGGG
ATGTGCTGCAAGGCGATTAAGTTGGGTAACGCCAGGGTTTTCCCAGTCACGACGTTGTAAAACGACGGCC
AGTGAATTGTAATACGACTCACTATAGGGCGAATTGGAGCTCCACCGCGGTGGCGGCCGCTCTAGAACTA
GTGGATCCCCCGGGCTGCAGGAATTCGATATCAAGCTTATCGATGCCGCTCTGGATAATTTGGCTTTGTC
GTTTGCGAACAAAAAATCAAAGAAGATGGCTAGAACGTATTTGCTACAGAACGTTTCGCGGACTCAAGAT
CAACAAGTTGCCATTTCGGGGACGTACATTTTATATACAAAAAAACACATTGAAACGTCTTTGATGCTCG
ATAAGACGAAGTTAGTTAAACAAATTCTTGAGTATGCTGAGACCCCTAATTTGTTAGGGTATACCGATGT
GCGTGATCTTGAATGTTTACTTTGGTTGGTGTTCTGTGGCCCTAAAAGTTTTTGCCAGTCAGACAGTTGT
TTCGGATACAGTAAGACGGGATATAATGCCGCATTTCCGAATCTATTGCCTCCGTATCTGTACGAATGCG
GCCAGAATAATGGACTGTTTTTTGGCATTGTGCAAGCTTACGTGTTTTCTTGGTACTCAGATTTTGATTT
TTCAGCGCTAGAGATTTCAGAACGCGCTCGTCGTCGAATCAGGTCACTCCTGTACGACTTAAAACAGAAG
TTTTCGGAGCAAGAAATTTCTGTTTTACCGGTAGCGTCACAGATGTGTATCTTCTGTGCATTATATAAAC
AAAACAAACTTAGTCTAGAATACGTTTCTGGTGACTTAAAGACTTCTGTTTTTAGTCCAATTATAATAAA
GGATTGTTTATGCGTGCAGACGACAATTTCTACAACTCAGATGCTGCCAGGTACAAAGAGCTCAGCGATA
TTTCCGGTATATGACCTTCGTAAGCTGCTCAGTGCACTTGTCATTTCGGAAGGTAGCGTCAGATTCGATA
TATAATGTCTTTGAAGGACTATCTGAGACAGTCAATTTCTAAAGATTTGGAGGTGAGACATCGAGATTCT
TTAAAGATTAGATTAGGGGAGAGACATCCGTTGAGTGTGCATCAGCATATGATCGCCGCTAGGCAGATCA
TTAAATCGGACAATGCGGAACACCAGCATGTCATATCTTCTTTGAGTGGTTTTTTGGATAAGCAGAAGAG
TTTTTTAAAAGTGCAACAAAGAGCTTTAAAGCAGCTAGAGAAATTGGACGTTGATGAAATAATTGATACG
GCGGCGGAAGTGAAAGCAGTCAGTAATAATATAAAAGAAACTCTTATGGCAAGCACTGAATTAGAATAAT
TATGGACAACGGTGTGGAGACACCTCAAGGTCAAAAAACTCAGCCGATAAATTTGCCACCAGATAGGAAA
AGGTTGAGAAAACATGACGGACTTGGAAAAGGTGTTAAACGAAAACTTTTTGCCGAAGATAGCTCTCCGT
TAAAGAAACAGATCCCCGCCTGCAGCGATATGGAAACACTTTCTTCGCCTGTAAAGTTTGGATGCAAGTC
GCGAAGTGCTTCTGCTCTCGATGAAAGTTTTGGAAAATGTAAACACGAAACTGCTTGCGATTGTTCTGCG
ATAGAGGAATTGCTTTGTCACGAGTCGCTTTTAGACTCGCCGATGAAACTGTCGAATGCCCACACCATCT
TCAGCTCAGACAAATGGAAACTGGAGCTAGAGAAAATTATAGCTTCAAAGCAGATCTTTCTAGACATGAG
CGAGAATGTTGAACTTGTAGCCTACGGCGAGACTTTGTGTAACCTGAGAATTTTCGAAAAGATCAGCTCG
CCGTTTTTGTTTGACGTGCAAAGCGAGGAGCGTTCGTATTCAGTGGTTTACGTCCCTCACAACAAAGAAC
TTTGTGGACAGTTTTGTCAACCTGAAAAGACTATGGCTCGAGTTCTCGGAGTGGGTGCCTACGGGAAGGT
GTTTGATCTAGATAAAGTGGCCATAAAGACGGCCAACGAAGACGAGAGTGTCATTTCGGCTTTTATAGCC
GGTGTCATCCGTGCAAAATCGGGAGCCGACTTATTATCTCACGACTGTGTTATTAATAACCTTCTGATTT
CAAATTCCGTTTGTATGGATCATAAAGTGTCTTTGTCACGTACTTATGATGTTGATCTCTATAAGTTCGA
AGATTGGGATGTCAGGAATGTAATGAATTATTACAGTGTGTTTTGTAAGTTAGCTGATGCTGTAAGGTTT
CTAAATCTGAAATGTAGAATTAATCATTTCGATATCTCACCTATGAATATCTTTATAAATCATAAAAAAG
AGATAATCTTTGATGCCGTGTTGGCGGATTACAGCTTGTCCGAAATACATCCCGAGTATAACGGCACGTG
TGCTATTGCTAAAGAGTATGACAGAAATCTTCAACTTGTGCCAATCAGTCGTAACAAATTCTGTGACATG
TTTAATCCTGGATTTCGACCACTTGTCGCCAATGCAATGATATTGGTCAATGTATGCGAGGCTTTTGATG
GTGAAAATAATCCTCTTAGACACTGTAATTTGGATCTGTGCGCCTTTGCTCAGGTCGTATTATTGTGTGT
CCTGAGAATGACAGATAAACGCGGATGTCGCGAAGCTCAGCTATACTACGAGAAAAGGTTGTTTGCGTTG
GCTAACGAGGCCTGTCGATTGAATCCTCTTAGATATCCATTTGCTTACAGGGACGCTTGCTGTAAAGTAT
TGGCTGAGCATGTAGTGTTGCTAGGGTTATTGTTTTACCGAGACGTGGTTGATATATATGAAAAAATATA
CGATTTTCTAGATGAAAGAGGGGAATTTGGGTTACGAGACCTGTTTGAGGCAACTTTTTTAAATAATAGT
AAACTTACCAGACGTCAGCCAATCAGAGGAGGTCTTGCGTCTCTACAGTCGTCCGAGTATGGAGAAAAAC
TTTTACATGACCTTAGAGCGTTGTTCTTGATCACTTCTTCTGCAGATCTGGATAAAGATACATCATCTCT
CTTTCAGATGTGATATAGTAATGGATCTTAATCAGATATCTGAAACACTAAGTGCCGTGGCAGAAGAAGA
GCCTTTAACCATGTTTTTACTTGATAAACTGTACGCCATACGGGAAAAGATCAAGCAAGTTCCATTTTCG
ATTGTTCGCTTGTGTCATGTTTACTGCATGCTAATAAAATATAACGCTTCTAACAATAATTGCATTTTGG
GCCGTAAACTTATTGAGGAAATGCAGCAGTTTTTGTGCGGCGCGAGAGTAGATGGATCGGAAGACGTTTC
TATGGATATGAGTGAATTGTGCAAGCTGTACGATTACTGTCCGTTATTGTGTTCTGCTCTGTGTCGTGCG
CCTTGTGTATTTGTGAACAAGTTATTTAAAATCGTAGAGCGTGAAACTCGGGGGCAGTCGGAAAATCCGC
TCTGGCATGCGTTACGGAGATATACCGTGACAGCAACTAAGCTGTATGACATCTACACGACAAGAAATTT
TTTAGAACATAAGGGACAGCAGTTTTTTGGGGAAGCGGTGATTTACGGCGCGAAACATGAGCGTGTTATT
AGACACCTCGTAGCGATCTTTTACGTTAAAAGGGAAGTCAAGGAAACGTTGGGATTGCTGCTTGATCCTT
CATCTGGAGTTTTCGGTGCGTCTCTAGACGCGTGTTTTGGAATTTCATTCAATGAGGATGGATTCCTGAT
GGTTAAGGAAAAAGCCTTGATTTTTGAGATTAAATTCAGATATAAATATTTACGGGATAAAGAAGATCAC
TTTGTTTCTGAACTATTAAAAAACCCCACGGAGAAATCTTTTTCGGATTTTATTTTATCTCATCCGGTGC
CTGCCATAGAGTTTCGAGAAAGAGGGAAGATTCCGTCATCTAGAGAATATTTAATGACGTATGATTTTCA
ATATCGTCCTCAGAGAAAGTTGCGCACTTGCCCCACTCCAGCTATTTTGACACCTCATATCAAACAACTG
TTGTGTTTGAACGAGACACAGACGTCTACGGTAATCGTTTTTGATTGTAAGAGCCACTTGAGTGAGCAGA
AGCTGTCTGTGTTTCAGAAGGCTGTGTTTACCGTGAACGTATTCGTAAATCCGAAACACAGGTATTTTTT
TCAGAGTCTGTTACAACAATATGTAATGACTCAGTTTTATATTAATGATCATAGTAATCCAGAATATATC
GAGAGTACGGAAGTGCCTTCTGTTCACATTGTGACGGCTCTCTTCAGGAGAAGAACAGAGGAAGAAAGGA
GTTTGCATTTGGTGATTGATGAGACGGAATATATAGAAGAAGAAATACCTTTGGCCTTGATTGTGACTCC
GGTGGCACCGAATCCGGAATTTACTTGTCGTGTTATAACAGACATATGCAATCTGTGGGAAAATAATATT
TGCAAGCAGACCAGTTTACAAGTATGGGCACAAAGTGCTGTAAACCAGTATCTTGCGGCATGTGTAAGAA
AACCGAAAACACCCTGATGGATTACAAGGGAAATCCTATATTACTAACGACGGAATTTACTGTTTTGACC
GATACCGAATCGGAAGAGGAAGGGATGGCAGATCTTGAAAAGCCCCTGCTTGAAAGAGTACAGGCCACAT
TAGCTGCTAAATGTGATACGGAAGTTGAAAAAAAACTGCCGCTTAAATCAAAAAAATGATAGACGACGCA
GATTTACGACACGCTCGTATTTTATTTTGTGGCTATTTGACAATAAACATGATTGTAATAAAAAAAAGTG
TCATTCGTTTTCATCCATTAGGCTCGAGCTTTCAGCGTTAAGTAGTTGCTTGTACCGACGCTTCTTTTTA
ACTAGGTAGCGTACGAGTCGACAAATTATGAAACCGATCGAAATTATGGCGACGACCGATAAATTGATAA
TAAGTCCTGTGCTCCACTCGGATTCAAAGAAAGTTTCGTACTGGAGAATAGGGAAAGATAGGCCTACGGC
GCCACAAAACATACCGACGTAATAGCCGAACAAGGGTTTAACGTAGCGAACCAGGACGGCTTCTATTACT
ATACTATATATACAAGCCATGACAAGAAAGGTATTGATGGAAGAGAAAGCGACGGTGATGGAACGTATGT
AGATACTATTTCCGACGCCCAGGCAAGTAGTAATGCCGAGAAACATCGTAGAGTAACCTAGCATGAGTTC
GCTTAGATTGATGACAACGGTCTTGAATTGTACGGTCCCCTTTAGGTTAGGATGAATTTTCTGAAAGGCG
AAAAACGACTTGTCCGCTGACTGAAATTGCGTTATCAGCGTAACGTTAAAGGTGGTGAAACACACGAAGA
AGATGGAATAGGCAAATGCACCTAGGGCGACCAGTCTGAAAGACAGGGCGGTGACGAATAACTGAAATGT
ATCCATGATTAAGATGAATTGAAAGCAGGATGAGGTGTCCCCCATCCAGGTAATATCCCTCGTTGTTTGG
TTAACGTTAGATGTTTTGTTAGAGGAGAACACTTTTGCACAGCAGACAATGTAATAAATAATAATCAGGA
GGAATAAGATAGCCATTATCAGTACGTAGCATATAATCTGCACAGGGTTTATGTAAAGTTGATGCGTCAT
CTGATATATTTCATTATTAGCGGAGAGATTGACCGCTTTGAGGTCATTGATTTCAAAGTAGGCGCACGGA
AATCCTAAATTTGGAAAGTTTATGGCTATCAGATGGACCGTGACGTTTATAAATGACAAGGCTGCACAGA
TTATAGAGACCAGCCAGATCCGTAAATTAATGGTGTCTACACGACTGGAGGCCATACCAGCTCTGTGATG
GAGAACAGGTTTCAGAACGATACTCTGTTCTCAGAGTGGTTCGGCCAGAGTTTGTCCGATGTAAGATTTC
CGGACAATGTCACCGTTTATTCTCAAGCCGACTCGGCGGTGAGTTTTGAAAACGTCAGGCAGCCGATAAA
ACTGGTTCGCGCAGCGATGGGTTCAGGGAAAACAACAGCTTTGATTCATTTTTTGAAACAGGTACCCAAG
GAACTATCTGTCCTTTTGATTTCTTGCCGTAAAACGTTCGCTGCGGAAATTTTGCACCGTTTTACTCTCA
ATGGGTTGGAGGATTTTGAATTATATTGCGATATTACGGAGCGGCAGATAAACAACAGAAAAGTCATTGT
CCAGATAGAAAGCTTGCATCGTCTTACAGAAAATTACGATGTTTTAATATTAGATGAAATTATGTCGATT
ATAAAGCAGTTTTATTCCAAAACGATGACAAAAACCAAAGAAGTTGATTGCAAGTTTTTATCGCTGATCA
AAAATTCCAGTCATGTAATAGCTATGGATGCGACGCTGACTCGGCATGTGGTGGAGTTTTTTGCCGCGTT
CAAGCCAGATACTCAAATCGCCCTCATCAGAAATACATTTGTGTCCGCGATGTTTTCCAATAGGGTCGCT
TACTTTTGTGACACGTTTTTTGGTAAAGAGTTTTCTTTTTTTGCGCGCTTGGAAGACAAGCTACGATGGG
ATAAGAAATTGTGTTTGTTTTGCAGCACCGTGTTGGCAGCGGAATACATGCATGATTTGATACGTTCTCG
GTTTTCACTCAAAAAAGTTCTCTTGTTGACGTCTAAACAAGGGAAATGCTCTTCCATAGAATCGTGGATA
CGGTATGACGTAGTGATTTATACGTCCGTCGTGACTGTCGGTCTGAGTTTCGAACCGGTTTATTTCAGCT
CTTTGTTTGTTTACATT
Features (pLannotate 1.2.2; 17 found; start..end, strand, type, name):
    114..132     -  promoter       T3 promoter: promoter for bacteriophage T3 RNA polymerase
    177..193     -  protein_bind   lac operator: The lac repressor binds to the lac operator to inhibit transcription in E. coli. This inhibition can be relieved by adding lactose or isopropyl-β-D-thiogalactopyranoside (IPTG). lac repressor encoded by lacI
    201..231     -  promoter       lac promoter: promoter for the E. coli lac operon
    246..267     -  protein_bind   CAP binding site: CAP binding activates transcription in the presence of cAMP. E. coli catabolite activator protein
    280..372     -  CDS            lacI (fragment): lac repressor; lacI; The lac repressor binds to the lac operator to inhibit transcription in E. coli. This inhibition can be relieved by adding lactose or isopropyl-β-D-thiogalactopyranoside (IPTG).
    555..1143    -  rep_origin     ori: high-copy-number ColE1/pMB1/pBR322/pUC origin of replication
   1314..2174    -  CDS            AmpR: β-lactamase; bla; confers resistance to ampicillin, carbenicillin, and related antibiotics
   2175..2279    -  promoter       AmpR promoter: bla
   2306..2734    +  rep_origin     f1 ori (sequence partly withheld): f1 bacteriophage origin of replication; arrow indicates direction of (+) strand synthesis
   2765..2922    -  CDS            lacZα (fragment): LacZα fragment of β-galactosidase; lacZ fragment
   2925..2943    +  promoter       T7 promoter: promoter for bacteriophage T7 RNA polymerase
   2985..3827    +  CDS            U67 (fragment): UL95_HHV6Z - Protein inferred from homology: Swiss-Prot protein existence level 3. From Human herpesvirus 6B (strain Z29) (HHV-6 variant B) (Human B lymphotropic virus).
   3830..4171    +  CDS            U68: UL96_HHV6Z - Protein inferred from homology: Swiss-Prot protein existence level 3. From Human herpesvirus 6B (strain Z29) (HHV-6 variant B) (Human B lymphotropic virus).
   4177..5865    +  CDS            U69: GCVK_HHV6Z - Also known as CH2R. Protein inferred from homology: Swiss-Prot protein existence level 3. Phosphorylates the antiviral nucleoside analog ganciclovir. From Human herpesvirus 6B (strain Z29) (HHV-6 variant B) (Human B lymphotropic virus).
   5876..7339    +  CDS            U70: AN_HHV6Z - Also known as CH3R. Protein inferred from homology: Swiss-Prot protein existence level 3. Plays a role in processing non linear or branched viral DNA intermediates in order to promote the production of mature packaged unit-length linear progeny viral DNA molecules. Exhibits endonuclease and exonuclease activities and accepts both double-stranded and single- stranded DNA as substrate. Exonuclease digestion of DNA is in the 5'-> 3' direction and the products are 5'-monophosphate nucleosides. Additionally, forms a recombinase with the major DNA-binding protein, which displays strand ex
   7609..8640    -  CDS            gM: GM_HHV6Z - Protein inferred from homology: Swiss-Prot protein existence level 3. Envelope glycoprotein important for virion assembly and egress. Plays a role in the correct incorporation of gH-gL into virion membrane. Directs the glycoprotein N (gN) to the host trans-Golgi network. From Human herpesvirus 6B (strain Z29) (HHV-6 variant B) (Human B lymphotropic virus).
   8653..72      +  CDS            U73 (fragment) (across the origin): OBP_HHV6Z - Also known as CH6R. Protein inferred from homology: Swiss-Prot protein existence level 3. Probably involved in DNA replication. Binds the origin of replication (ori) (By similarity). From Human herpesvirus 6B (strain Z29) (HHV-6 variant B) (Human B lymphotropic virus).
