[The description below was written by a language model from this plasmid's Addgene catalogue record and pLannotate feature annotations shown in this document.]
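Description:
pH6Z-607 is a genomic clone from a mapped library of the human herpesvirus 6B strain Z29 genome, carried in the Stratagene phagemid pKSm13-, a cloning vector described as similar to pBluescript SK+. The backbone is a standard high-copy E. coli plasmid: it replicates from a ColE1/pUC-type origin, is selected with ampicillin through the β-lactamase gene and its native promoter, and carries an f1 origin that allows single-stranded DNA to be rescued with helper phage. The insert sits in the polylinker within the lacZα region, flanked by the lac promoter/operator and by opposing T7 and T3 phage promoters. These promoters serve as sequencing primer sites and could in principle drive in vitro transcription from either strand.

The insert is the ClaI H restriction fragment of the viral genome, about 6.6 kb, corresponding to roughly nucleotides 104,013 to 110,637 of the reference sequence. The depositor lists U68 through U72 as the associated genes. The feature annotation of the 9,582 nt sequenced plasmid identifies complete reading frames for U68, U69 (the ganciclovir kinase), U70 (the alkaline nuclease) and glycoprotein M, which corresponds to U72 and lies on the opposite strand. U71 is not called by the annotation tool, although an unannotated gap lies between U70 and gM. The annotation also shows partial U67 and U73 (origin-binding protein) coding sequences at the two ends of the fragment.

No heterologous eukaryotic promoter, tag or reporter is annotated, so this is not an expression construct. It provides cloned viral DNA as a source for sequencing, subcloning, hybridisation probes or restriction mapping of this region of the HHV-6B genome. The cloning method is not recorded.
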