Addgene plasmid #85246: pH6Z-607
Purpose: Plasmid clone containing HHV-6B(Z29) restriction endonuclease fragment
Depositing lab: Philip Pellett. Depositing organization: Centers for Disease Control and Prevention. Publication: Restriction endonuclease mapping and molecular cloning of the human herpesvirus 6 variant B strain Z29 genome. Lindquester GJ, Inoue N, Allen RD, Castelli JW, Stamey FR, Dambaugh TR, O'Brian JJ, Danovich RM, Frenkel N, Pellett PE. Arch Virol. 1996;141(2):367-79. PubMed 8634027.
Backbone
  Vector backbone: pKSm13-
  Backbone manufacturer: Stratagene, similar to pBluescript SK+
  Vector type: cloning vector
Growth in bacteria
  Bacterial resistance: Ampicillin, 100 μg/mL
  Growth temperature: 37°C
  Growth strain: DH5alpha
  Copy number: High Copy
Gene/Insert
  Gene/Insert name: fragment of the human herpesvirus 6B strain Z29 genome (alt name: NC_000898)
  Insert size (bp): 6600
  Cloning method: Unknown
  Sequencing primers: 5′ T7; 3′ T3
Terms and licenses: Academic/Nonprofit Terms; Industry Terms: Not Available to Industry
Depositor comments: restriction enzyme fragment = ClaI H; Range (bases) = 104,013-110,637; Associated Genes = U68, U69, U70, U71, U72
How to cite: pH6Z-607 was a gift from Philip Pellett (Addgene plasmid # 85246 ; http://n2t.net/addgene:85246 ; RRID:Addgene_85246)
